>Addgene plasmid #58030 | mTagRFP-T-Vinculin-23 | addgene partial sequence | sequence record 124748 | mCherry-F2 5'-tggcatggacgagctgtac-3'
AACAAAGCTTGAAAACGGCCGCATGCCAGTGTTTCATACGCGCACGATCGAGAGCATCCTGGAGCCGGTG
GCACAGCAGATCTCCCACCTGGTGATAATGCACGAGGAGGGCGAGGTGGACGGCAAAGCCATTCCTGACC
TCACCGCGCCCGTGGCCGCCGTGCAGGCGGCCGTCAGCAACCTCGTCCGGGTTGGAAAAGAGACTGTTCA
AACCACTGAGGATCAGATTTTGAAGAGAGATATGCCACCAGCATTTATTAAGGTTGAGAATGCTTGCACC
AAGCTTGTCCAGGCAGCTCAGATGCTTCAGTCAGACCCTTACTCAGTGCCTGCTCGAGATTATCTAATTG
ATGGGTCAAGGGGCATCCTCTCTGGAACATCAGACCTGCTCCTTACCTTCGATGAGGCTGAGGTCCGTAA
AATTATTAGAGTTTGCAAAGGAATTTTGGAATATCTTACAGTGGCAGAGGTGGTGGAGACTATGGAAGAT
TTGGTCACTTACACAAAGAATCTTGGGCCAGGAATGACTAAGATGGCCAAGATGATTGACGAGAGACAGC
AGGAGCTCACTCACCAGGAGCACCGAGTGATGTTGGTGAACTCGATGAACACCGTGAAAGAGTTGCTGCC
AGTTCTCATTTCAGCTATGAAGATTTTTGTAACAACTAAAAACTCAAAAAACCAAGGCATAGAGGAAGCT
TTAAAAAATCGCAATTTTACTCTAGAAAAAATGAGTGCTGAAATTAATGAGATAATTCGTGTGTTACAAC
TCACCTCTTGGGATGAAGATGCCTGGGCCAGCAAGGACACTGAAGCCATGAAGAGAGCATTGGCCTCCAT
