>Addgene plasmid #58030 | mTagRFP-T-Vinculin-23 | depositor partial sequence | sequence record 124749 | Insert sequence
ACGTCAGATCCGCTAGCGCTACCGGTCGCCACCATGGTGTCTAAGGGCGAAGAGCTGATTAAGGAGAACA
TGCACATGAAGCTGTACATGGAGGGCACCGTGAACAACCACCACTTCAAGTGCACATCCGAGGGCGAAGG
CAAGCCCTACGAGGGCACCCAGACCATGAGAATCAAGGTGGTCGAGGGCGGCCCTCTCCCCTTCGCCTTC
GACATCCTGGCTACCAGCTTCATGTACGGCAGCAGAACCTTCATCAACCACACCCAGGGCATCCCCGATT
TCTTTAAGCAGTCCTTCCCTGAGGGCTTCACATGGGAGAGAGTCACCACATACGAAGACGGGGGCGTGCT
GACCGCTACCCAGGACACCAGCCTCCAGGACGGCTGCCTCATCTACAACGTCAAGATCAGAGGGGTGAAC
TTCCCATCCAACGGCCCTGTGATGCAGAAGAAAACACTCGGCTGGGAGGCCAACACCGAGATGCTGTACC
CCGCTGACGGCGGCCTGGAAGGCAGAACCGACATGGCCCTGAAGCTCGTGGGCGGGGGCCACCTGATCTG
CAACTTCAAGACCACATACAGATCCAAGAAACCCGCTAAGAACCTCAAGATGCCCGGCGTCTACTATGTG
GACCACAGACTGGAAAGAATCAAGGAGGCCGACAAAGAGACCTACGTCGAGCAGCACGAGGTGGCTGTGG
CCAGATACTGCGACCTCCCTAGCAAACTGGGGCACAAACTTAATGGCATGGACGAGCTGTACAAGTCCGG
ACTCAGATCTCGAGCTCAAGCTTCGAATTCGGGAAACTCGAGAACAAAGCTTGAAAACGGCCGCATGCCA
GTGTTTCATACGCGCACGATCGAGAGCATCCTGGAGCCGGTGGCACAGCAGATCTCCCACCTGGTGATAA
TGCACGAGGAGGGCGAGGTGGACGGCAAAGCCATTCCTGACCTCACCGCGCCCGTGGCCGCCGTGCAGGC
GGCCGTCAGCAACCTCGTCCGGGTTGGAAAAGAGACTGTTCAAACCACTGAGGATCAGATTTTGAAGAGA
GATATGCCACCAGCATTTATTAAGGTTGAGAATGCTTGCACCAAGCTTGTCCAGGCAGCTCAGATGCTTC
AGTCAGACCCTTACTCAGTGCCTGCTCGAGATTATCTAATTGATGGGTCAAGGGGCATCCTCTCTGGAAC
ATCAGACCTGCTCCTTACCTTCGATGAGGCTGAGGTCCGTAAAATTATTAGAGTTTGCAAAGGAATTTTG
GAATATCTTACAGTGGCAGAGGTGGTGGAGACTATGGAAGATTTGGTCACTTACACAAAGAATCTTGGGC
CAGGAATGACTAAGATGGCCAAGATGATTGACGAGAGACAGCAGGAGCTCACTCACCAGGAGCACCGAGT
GATGTTGGTGAACTCGATGAACACCGTGAAAGAGTTGCTGCCAGTTCTCATTTCAGCTATGAAGATTTTT
GTAACAACTAAAAACTCAAAAAACCAAGGCATAGAGGAAGCTTTAAAAAATCGCAATTTTACTCTAGAAA
AAATGAGTGCTGAAATTAATGAGATAATTCGTGTGTTACAACTCACCTCTTGGGATGAAGATGCCTGGGC
CAGCAAGGACACTGAAGCCATGAAGAGAGCATTGGCCTCCATAGACTCCAAACTGAACCAGGCCAAAGGT
TGGCTCCGTGACCCTAGTGCCTCCCCAGGGGATGCTGGTGAGCAGGCCATCAGACAGATCTTAGATGAAG
CTGGAAAAGTTGGTGAACTCTGTGCAGGCAAAGAACGCAGGGAGATTCTGGGAACTTGCAAAATGCTAGG
GCAGATGACTGATCAAGTGGCTGACCTCCGTGCCAGAGGACAAGGATCCTCACCGGTGGCCATGCAGAAA
GCTCAGCAGGTATCTCAGGGTCTGGATGTGCTCACAGCAAAAGTGGAAAATGCAGCTCGCAAGCTGGAAG
CCATGACCAACTCAAAGCAGAGCATTGCAAAGAAGATCGATGCTGCTCAGAACTGGCTTGCAGATCCAAA
TGGTGGACCGGAAGGAGAAGAGCAGATTCGAGGTGCTTTGGCTGAAGCTCGGAAAATAGCAGAATTATGT
GATGATCCTAAAGAAAGAGATGACATTCTACGTTCCCTTGGGGAAATATCTGCTCTGACTTCTAAATTAG
CAGATCTACGAAGACAGGGGAAAGGAGATTCTCCAGAGGCTCGAGCCTTGGCCAAACAGGTGGCCACGGC
CCTGCAGAACCTGCAGACCAAAACCAACCGGGCTGTGGCCAACAGCAGACCGGCCAAAGCAGCTGTACAC
CTTGAGGGCAAGATTGAGCAAGCACAGCGGTGGATTGATAATCCCACAGTGGATGACCGTGGAGTCGGTC
AGGCTGCCATCCGGGGGCTTGTGGCCGAAGGGCATCGTCTGGCTAATGTTATGATGGGGCCTTATCGGCA
AGATCTTCTCGCCAAGTGTGACCGAGTGGACCAGCTGACAGCCCAGCTGGCTGACCTGGCTGCCAGAGGG
GAAGGGGAGAGTCCTCAGGCACGAGCACTTGCATCTCAGCTCCAAGACTCCTTAAAGGATCTAAAAGCTC
GGATGCAGGAGGCCATGACTCAGGAAGTGTCAGATGTTTTCAGCGATACCACAACTCCCATCAAGCTGTT
GGCAGTGGCAGCCACGGCGCCTCCTGATGCGCCTAACAGGGAAGAGGTATTTGATGAGAGGGCAGCTAAC
TTTGAAAACCATTCAGGAAAGCTTGGTGCTACGGCCGAGAAGGCGGCTGCGGTTGGTACTGCTAATAAAT
CAACAGTGGAAGGCATTCAGGCCTCAGTGAAGACGGCCCGAGAACTCACACCCCAGGTGGTCTCGGCTGC
TCGTATCTTACTTAGGAACCCTGGAAATCAAGCTGCTTATGAACATTTTGAGACCATGAAGAACCAGTGG
ATCGATAATGTTGAAAAAATGACAGGGCTGGTGGACGAAGCCATTGATACCAAATCTCTGTTGGATGCTT
CAGAAGAAGCAATTAAAAAAGACCTGGACAAGTGCAAGGTAGCTATGGCCAACATTCAGCCTCAGATGCT
GGTTGCTGGGGCAACCAGTATTGCTCGTCGGGCCAACCGGATCCTGCTGGTGGCTAAGAGGGAGGTGGAG
AATTCCGAGGATCCCAAGTTCCGTGAGGCTGTGAAAGCTGCCTCTGATGAATTGAGCAAAACCATCTCCC
CGATGGTGATGGATGCAAAAGCTGTGGCTGGAAACATTTCCGACCCTGGACTGCAAAAGAGCTTCCTGGA
CTCAGGATATCGGATCCTGGGAGCTGTGGCCAAGGTCAGAGAAGCCTTCCAACCTCAGGAGCCTGACTTC
CCGCCGCCTCCACCAGACCTTGAACAACTCCGACTAACAGATGAGCTTGCTCCTCCCAAACCACCTCTGC
CTGAAGGTGAGGTCCCTCCACCTAGGCCTCCACCACCAGAGGAAAAGGATGAAGAGTTCCCTGAGCAGAA
GGCCGGGGAGGTGATTAACCAGCCAATGATGATGGCTGCCAGACAGCTCCATGATGAAGCTCGCAAATGG
TCCAGCAAGGGCAATGACATCATTGCAGCAGCCAAGCGCATGGCTCTGCTGATGGCTGAGATGTCTCGGC
TGGTAAGAGGGGGCAGTGGTACCAAGCGGGCACTCATTCAGTGTGCCAAGGACATCGCCAAGGCCTCAGA
TGAGGTGACTCGGTTGGCCAAGGAGGTTGCCAAGCAGTGCACAGATAAACGGATTAGAACCAACCTCTTA
CAGGTATGTGAGCGAATCCCAACCATAAGCACCCAGCTCAAAATCCTGTCCACAGTGAAGGCCACCATGC
TGGGCCGGACCAACATCAGTGATGAGGAGTCTGAGCAGGCCACAGAGATGCTGGTTCACAATGCCCAGAA
CCTCATGCAGTCTGTGAAGGAGACTGTGCGGGAAGCTGAAGCTGCTTCAATCAAAATTCGAACAGATGCT
GGATTTACACTGCGCTGGGTTAGAAAGACTCCCTGGTACCAGTAGGCGGCCGCGACTCTAGATCATAATC
AGCCATACCACATTGAG
