[The description below was written by a language model from this plasmid's Addgene catalogue record.]
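Description:
mTagRFP-T-Vinculin-23 is a mammalian expression plasmid that produces human vinculin (VCL) fused to the monomeric red-orange fluorescent protein mTagRFP-T. It is built on an mTagRFP backbone recorded as about 4.75 kb without the insert. The plasmid is maintained at high copy number in E. coli under kanamycin selection, and it carries a neomycin resistance marker so that transfected mammalian cells can be selected with G418. No feature table accompanies the record, so the origin of replication, the promoter driving the resistance marker and other backbone elements are not stated. The listed 3′ sequencing primer does imply an SV40 polyadenylation signal downstream of the fusion.

Expression of the fusion is driven by the CMV promoter, a strong constitutive viral promoter widely used for transient and stable expression in mammalian cell lines. The record lists mTagRFP as the tag but does not say which end of vinculin it is fused to, and it does not explain the "23" in the name. The cloning method is recorded as unknown.

Vinculin is a cytoskeletal adaptor protein that concentrates at focal adhesions, and the stated purpose of the construct is focal adhesion localization. It serves as a fluorescent marker for these structures in cells, with excitation at 555 nm and emission at 584 nm. The associated publication concerns improving the photostability of bright monomeric orange and red fluorescent proteins, which suits a marker intended for fluorescence imaging of adhesion structures and for combination with spectrally distinct green or cyan probes.
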