Addgene plasmid #58030: mTagRFP-T-Vinculin-23
Purpose: Localization: Focal Adhesions, Excitation: 555, Emission: 584
Depositing lab: Michael Davidson. Depositing organization: Florida State University, Tallahassee. Publication: Improving the photostability of bright monomeric orange and red fluorescent proteins. Shaner NC, Lin MZ, McKeown MR, Steinbach PA, Hazelwood KL, Davidson MW, Tsien RY. Nat Methods. 2008 Jun;5(6):545-51. doi: 10.1038/nmeth.1209. Epub 2008 May 4. PubMed 18454154.
Backbone
  Vector backbone: mTagRFP
  Backbone size w/o insert (bp): 4750
  Vector type: Mammalian Expression
  Selectable markers: Neomycin (select with G418)
Growth in bacteria
  Bacterial resistance: Kanamycin, 50 μg/mL
  Growth temperature: 37°C
  Growth strain: DH5alpha
  Copy number: High Copy
Gene/Insert
  Gene/Insert name: Vinculin (alt name: NM_003373.3)
  Species: H. sapiens (human)
  Entrez Gene: VCL (a.k.a. CMD1W, CMH15, HEL114, MV, MVCL, VINC)
  Promoter: CMV
  Tag / fusion protein: mTagRFP
  Cloning method: Unknown
  Sequencing primers: 5′ CMV-F; 3′ SV40pA-R
Terms and licenses: Academic/Nonprofit Terms; Industry Terms
Depositor comments: . Excitation = 555; Emission = 584
How to cite: mTagRFP-T-Vinculin-23 was a gift from Michael Davidson (Addgene plasmid # 58030 ; http://n2t.net/addgene:58030 ; RRID:Addgene_58030)
